>Addgene plasmid #159722 | pCSJ392 | addgene full sequence | sequence record 311882 | Addgene NGS Result
TTTGCGGCGCCGAAAAAACGAGTTTACGCAATTGCACAATCATGCTGACTCTGTGGCGGACCCGCGCTCT
TGCCGGCCCGGCGATAACGCTGGGCGTGAGGCTGTGCCCGGCGGAGTTTTTTGCGCCTGCATTTTCCAAG
GTTTACCCTGCGCTAAGGGGCGAGATTGGAGAAGCAATAAGAATGCCGGTTGGGGTTGCGATGATGACGA
CCACGACAACTGGTGTCATTATTTAAGTTGCCGAAAGAACCTGAGTGCATTTGCAACATGAGTATACTAG
AAGAATGAGCCAAGACTTGCGAGACGCGAGTTTGCCGGTGGTGCGAACAATAGAGCGACCATGACCTTGA
AGGTGAGACGCGCATAACCGCTAGAGTACTTTGAAGAGGAAACAGCAATAGGGTTGCTACCAGTATAAAT
AGACAGGTACATACAACACTGGAAATGGTTGTCTGTTTGAGTACGCTTTCAATTCATTTGGGTGTGCACT
TTATTATGTTACAATATGGAAGGGAACTTTACACTTCTCCTATGCACATATATTAATTAAAGTCCAATGC
TAGTAGAGAAGGGGGGTAACACCCCTCCGCGCTCTTTTCCGATTTTTTTCTAAACCGTGGAATATTTCGG
ATATCCTTTTGTTGTTTCCGGGTGTACAATATGGACTTCCTCTTTTCTGGCAACCAAACCCATACATCGG
GATTCCTATAATACCTTCGTTGGTCTCCCTAACATGTAGGTGGCGGAGGGGAGATATACAATAGAACAGA
TACCAGACAAGACATAATGGGCTAAACAAGACTACACCAATTACACTGCCTCATTGATGGTGGTACATAA
CGAACTAATACTGTAGCCCTAGACTTGATAGCCATCATCATATCGAAGTTTCACTACCCTTTTTCCATTT
GCCATCTATTGAAGTAATAATAGGCGCATGCAACTTCTTTTCTTTTTTTTTCTTTTCTCTCTCCCCCGTT
GTTGTCTCACCATATCCGCAATGACAAAAAAATGATGGAAGACACTAAAGGAAAAAATTAACGACAAAGA
CAGCACCAACAGATGTCGTTGTTCCAGAGCTGATGAGGGGTATCTCGAAGCACACGAAACTTTTTCCTTC
CTTCATTCACGCACACTACTCTCTAATGAGCAACGGTATACGGCCTTCCTTCCAGTTACTTGAATTTGAA
ATAAAAAAAAGTTTGCTGTCTTGCTATCAAGTATAAATAGACCTGCAATTATTAATCTTTTGTTTCCTCG
TCATTGTTCTCGTTCCCTTTCTTCCTTGTTTCTTTTTCTGCACAATATTTCAAGCTATACCAAGCATACA
ATCAACTCCAAGCTTTGCAAAGATGGATAAAGCGGAATTAATTCCCGAGCCTCCAAAAAAGAAGAGAAAG
GTCGAATTGGGTACCGCATCAACAAGTTTGTACAAAAAAGCAGGCTTCATGACATCACTGAATATCATGG
GAAGAAAGTTTATTCTAGAAAGGGCCAAAAGAAATGACAACATTGAAGAAATATATACTTCGGCCTATGT
CTCTCTACCCTCCTCAACTGATACACGTTTGCCTCACTTCAAAGCAAAAGAAGAGGACTGTGATGTTTAC
GAGGAAGGGACCAATTTAGTGGGTAAGAATGCTAAATATACCTACAGATCCCTTGGTAGACATTTAGATT
TTTTGAGGCCAGGATTGAGATTTGGCGGTTCGCAATCGTCAAAGTACACGTATTATACGGTGGAAGTGAA
GATTGATACCGTAAACTTGCCACTTTACAAGGATTCGCGTTCTTTGGACCCGCATGTCACAGGTACTTTC
ACTATTAAAAATTTAACACCAGTCCTAGATAAAGTTGTTACCCTTTTTGAAGGGTATGTCATCAATTATA
ACCAATTCCCGTTATGTTCACTGCATTGGCCCGCTGAGGAGACGCTCGACCCTTATATGGCTCAGAGAGA
AAGTGATTGCTCTCATTGGAAGAGGTTTGGTCATTTTGGTTCTGATAACTGGTCGTTAACGGAAAGAAAT
TTTGGTCAGTATAATCATGAAAGTGCAGAATTTATGAATCAACGATATATTTATCTTAAATGGAAGGAAA
GGTTCCTACTTGATGATGAGGAACAAGAAAATCTGATGTTGGACGATAATCATCATCTGGAAGGCGCGTC
ATTTGAGGGATTTTACTATGTGTGTTTAGACCAGCTAACAGGTTCAGTGGAAGGCTACTACTATCATCCC
GCTTGTGAATTGTTTCAAAAACTCGAACTCGTTCCAACCAACTGCGACGCATTGAACACCTACTCAAGTG
GATTTGAAATTGCCCCCGGGGATTACAAGGATCATGATGGTGATTACAAGGATCATGACATTGACTATAA
GGATGATGATGACAAAGACCCAGCTTTCTTGTACAAAGTGGTTGATGGTACCGCCGCCAATTTTAATCAA
AGTGGGAATATTGCTGATAGCTCATTGTCCTTCACTTTCACTAACAGTAGCAACGGTCCGAACCTCATAA
CAACTCAAACAAATTCTCAAGCGCTTTCACAACCAATTGCCTCCTCTAACGTTCATGATAACTTCATGAA
TAATGAAATCACGGCTAGTAAAATTGATGATGGTAATAATTCAAAACCACTGTCACCTGGTTGGACGGAC
CAAACTGCGTATAACGCGTTTGGAATCACTACAGGGATGTTTAATACCACTACAATGGATGATGTATATA
ACTATCTATTCGATGATGAAGATACCCCACCAAACCCAAAAAAAGAGATCCTCGAGTACGACGTACCAGA
TTACGCTTAGTGATCACGATACGGGATCCATCGAGCTCGAGCTGCAGATGAATCGTAGATACTGAAAAAC
CCCGCAAGTTCACTTCAACTGTGCATCGTGCACCATCTCAATTTCTTTCATTTATACATCGTTTTGCCTT
CTTTTATGTAACTATACTCCTCTAAGTTTCAATCTTGGCCATGTAACCTCTGATCTATAGAATTTTTTAA
ATGACTAGAATTAATGCCCATCTTTTTTTTGGACCTAAATTCTTCATGAAAATATATTACGAGGGCTTAT
TCAGAAGCTTTGGACTTCTTCGCCAGAGGTTTGGTCAAGTCTCCAATCAAGGTTGTCGGCTTGTCTACCT
TGCCAGAAATTTACGAAAAGATGGAAAAGGGTCAAATCGTTGGTAGATACGTTGTTGACACTTCTAAATA
AGCGAATTTCTTATGATTTATGATTTTTATTATTAAATAAGTTATAAAAAAAATAAGTGTATACAAATTT
TAAAGTGACTCTTAGGTTTTAAAACGAAAATTCTTATTCTTGAGTAACTCTTTCCTGTAGGTCAGGTTGC
TTTCTCAGGTATAGCATGAGGTCGCTCTTATTGACCACACCTCTACCGGCCGGTCGAAATTCCCCTACCC
TATGAACATATTCCATTTTGTAATTTCGTGTCGTTTCTATTATGAATTTCATTTATAAAGTTTATGTACA
AATATCATAAAAAAAGAGAATCTTTTTAAGCAAGGATTTTCTTAACTTCTTCGGCGACAGCATCACCGAC
TTCGGTGGTACTGTTGGAACCACCTAAATCACCAGTTCTGATACCTGCATCCAAAACCTTTTTAACTGCA
TCTTCAATGGCCTTACCTTCTTCAGGCAAGTTCAATGACAATTTCAACATCATTGCAGCAGACAAGATAG
TGGCGATAGGGTTGACCTTATTCTTTGGCAAATCTGGAGCAGAACCGTGGCATGGTTCGTACAAACCAAA
TGCGGTGTTCTTGTCTGGCAAAGAGGCCAAGGACGCAGATGGCAACAAACCCAAGGAACCTGGGATAACG
GAGGCTTCATCGGAGATGATATCACCAAACATGTTGCTGGTGATTATAATACCATTTAGGTGGGTTGGGT
TCTTAACTAGGATCATGGCGGCAGAATCAATCAATTGATGTTGAACCTTCAATGTAGGAAATTCGTTCTT
GATGGTTTCCTCCACAGTTTTTCTCCATAATCTTGAAGAGGCCAAAACATTAGCTTTATCCAAGGACCAA
ATAGGCAATGGTGGCTCATGTTGTAGGGCCATGAAAGCGGCCATTCTTGTGATTCTTTGCACTTCTGGAA
CGGTGTATTGTTCACTATCCCAAGCGACACCATCACCATCGTCTTCCTTTCTCTTACCAAAGTAAATACC
TCCCACTAATTCTCTGACAACAACGAAGTCAGTACCTTTAGCAAATTGTGGCTTGATTGGAGATAAGTCT
AAAAGAGAGTCGGATGCAAAGTTACATGGTCTTAAGTTGGCGTACAATTGAAGTTCTTTACGGATTTTTA
GTAAACCTTGTTCAGGTCTAACACTACCTGTACCCCATTTAGGACCACCCACAGCACCTAACAAAACGGC
ATCAGCCTTCTTGGAGGCTTCCAGCGCCTCATCTGGAAGTGGGACACCTGTAGCTTCGATAGCAGCACCA
CCAATTAAATGATTTTCGAAATCGAACTTGACATTGGAACGAACATCAGAAATAGCTTTAAGAACCTTAA
TGGCTTCGGCTGTGATTTCTTGACCAACGTGGTCACCTGGCAAAACGACGATCTTCTTAGGGGCAGACAT
TAGAATGGTATATCCTTGAAATATATATATATATTGCTGAAATGTAAAAGGTAAGAAAAGTTAGAAAGTA
AGACGATTGCTAACCACCTATTGGAAAAAACAATAGGTCCTTAAATAATATTGTCAACTTCAAGTATTGT
GATGCAAGCATTTAGTCATGAACGCTTCTCTATTCTATATGAAAAGCCGGTTCCGGCGCTCTCACCTTTC
CTTTTTCTCCCAATTTTTCAGTTGAAAAAGGTATATGCGTCAGGCGACCTCTGAAATTAACAAAAAATTT
CCAGTCATCGAATTTGATTCTGTGCGATAGCGCCCCTGTGTGTTCTCGTTATGTTGAGGAAAAAAATAAT
GGTTGCTAAGAGATTCGAACTCTTGCATCTTACGATACCTGAGTATTCCCACAGTTGGGGGATCTCGACT
CTAGCTAGAGGATCAATTCGTAATCATGTCATAGCTGTTTCCTGTGTGAAATTGTTATCCGCTCACAATT
CCACACAACATACGAGCCGGAAGCATAAAGTGTAAAGCCTGGGGTGCCTAATGAGTGAGCTAACTCACAT
TAATTGCGTTGCGCTCACTGCCCGCTTTCCAGTCGGGAAACCTGTCGTGCCAGCTGATAACTTCGTATAA
TGTATGCTATACGAAGTTATTAGGTCTGAAGAGGAGTTTACGTCCAGCCAAGCTAGCTTGGCTGCAGGTC
GAGCGGCCGCGATCCGGAACCCTTAATATAACTTCGTATAATGTATGCTATACGAAGTTATCAGCTGCAT
TAATGAATCGGCCAACGCGCGGGGAGAGGCGGTTTGCGTATTGGGCGCTCTTCCGCTTCCTCGCTCACTG
ACTCGCTGCGCTCGGTCGTTCGGCTGCGGCGAGCGGTATCAGCTCACTCAAAGGCGGTAATACGGTTATC
CACAGAATCAGGGGATAACGCAGGAAAGAACATGTGAGCAAAAGGCCAGCAAAAGGCCAGGAACCGTAAA
AAGGCCGCGTTGCTGGCGTTTTTCCATAGGCTCCGCCCCCCTGACGAGCATCACAAAAATCGACGCTCAA
GTCAGAGGTGGCGAAACCCGACAGGACTATAAAGATACCAGGCGTTTCCCCCTGGAAGCTCCCTCGTGCG
CTCTCCTGTTCCGACCCTGCCGCTTACCGGATACCTGTCCGCCTTTCTCCCTTCGGGAAGCGTGGCGCTT
TCTCATAGCTCACGCTGTAGGTATCTCAGTTCGGTGTAGGTCGTTCGCTCCAAGCTGGGCTGTGTGCACG
AACCCCCCGTTCAGCCCGACCGCTGCGCCTTATCCGGTAACTATCGTCTTGAGTCCAACCCGGTAAGACA
CGACTTATCGCCACTGGCAGCAGCCACTGGTAACAGGATTAGCAGAGCGAGGTATGTAGGCGGTGCTACA
GAGTTCTTGAAGTGGTGGCCTAACTACGGCTACACTAGAAGAACAGTATTTGGTATCTGCGCTCTGCTGA
AGCCAGTTACCTTCGGAAAAAGAGTTGGTAGCTCTTGATCCGGCAAACAAACCACCGCTGGTAGCGGTGG
TTTTTTTGTTTGCAAGCAGCAGATTACGCGCAGAAAAAAAGGATCTCAAGAAGATCCTTTGATCTTTTCT
ACGGGGTCTGACGCTCAGTGGAACGAAAACTCACGTTAAGGGATTTTGGTCATGAGATTATCAAAAAGGA
TCTTCACCTAGATCCTTTTAAATTAAAAATGAAGTTTTAAATCAATCTAAAGTATATATGAGTAAACTTG
GTCTGACAGTTACCAATGCTTAATCAGTGAGGCACCTATCTCAGCGATCTGTCTATTTCGTTCATCCATA
GTTGCCTGACTCCCCGTCGTGTAGATAACTACGATACGGGAGGGCTTACCATCTGGCCCCAGTGCTGCAA
TGATACCGCGAGACCCACGCTCACCGGCTCCAGATTTATCAGCAATAAACCAGCCAGCCGGAAGGGCCGA
GCGCAGAAGTGGTCCTGCAACTTTATCCGCCTCCATCCAGTCTATTAATTGTTGCCGGGAAGCTAGAGTA
AGTAGTTCGCCAGTTAATAGTTTGCGCAACGTTGTTGCCATTGCTACAGGCATCGTGGTGTCACGCTCGT
CGTTTGGTATGGCTTCATTCAGCTCCGGTTCCCAACGATCAAGGCGAGTTACATGATCCCCCATGTTGTG
CAAAAAAGCGGTTAGCTCCTTCGGTCCTCCGATCGTTGTCAGAAGTAAGTTGGCCGCAGTGTTATCACTC
ATGGTTATGGCAGCACTGCATAATTCTCTTACTGTCATGCCATCCGTAAGATGCTTTTCTGTGACTGGTG
AGTACTCAACCAAGTCATTCTGAGAATAGTGTATGCGGCGACCGAGTTGCTCTTGCCCGGCGTCAATACG
GGATAATACCGCGCCACATAGCAGAACTTTAAAAGTGCTCATCATTGGAAAACGTTCTTCGGGGCGAAAA
CTCTCAAGGATCTTACCGCTGTTGAGATCCAGTTCGATGTAACCCACTCGTGCACCCAACTGATCTTCAG
CATCTTTTACTTTCACCAGCGTTTCTGGGTGAGCAAAAACAGGAAGGCAAAATGCCGCAAAAAAGGGAAT
AAGGGCGACACGGAAATGTTGAATACTCATACTCTTCCTTTTTCAATATTATTGAAGCATTTATCAGGGT
TATTGTCTCATGAGCGGATACATATTTGAATGTATTTAGAAAAATAAACAAATAGGGGTTCCGCGCACAT
TTCCCCGAAAAGTGCCACCTGACGTCTAAGAAACCATTATTATCATGACATTAACCTATAAAAATAGGCG
TATCACGAGGCCCTTTCGTCTCGCGCGTTTCGGTGATGACGGTGAAAACCTCTGACACATGCAGCTCCCG
GAGACGGTCACAGCTTGTCTGTAAGCGGATGCCGGGAGCAGACAAGCCCGTCAGGGCGCGTCAGCGGGTG
TTGGCGGGTGTCGGGGCTGGCTTAACTATGCGGCATCAGAGCAGATTGTACTGAGAGTGCACCATAACGC
ATTTAAGCATAAACACGCACTATGCCGTTCTTCTCATGTATATATATATACAGGCAACACGCAGATATAG
GTGCGACGTGAACAGTGAGCTGTATGTGCGCAGCTCGCGTTGCATTTTCGGAAGCGCTCGTTTTCGGAAA
CGCTTTGAAGTTCCTATTCCGAAGTTCCTATTCTCTAGCTAGAAAGTATAGGAACTTCAGAGCGCTTTTG
AAAACCAAAAGCGCTCTGAAGACGCACTTTCAAAAAACCAAAAACGCACCGGACTGTAACGAGCTACTAA
AATATTGCGAATACCGCTTCCACAAACATTGCTCAAAAGTATCTCTTTGCTATATATCTCTGTGCTATAT
CCCTATATAACCTACCCATCCACCTTTCGCTCCTTGAACTTGCATCTAAACTCGACCTCTACATTTTTTA
TGTTTATCTCTAGTATTACTCTTTAGACAAAAAAATTGTAGTAAGAACTATTCATAGAGTGAATCGAAAA
CAATACGAAAATGTAAACATTTCCTATACGTAGTATATAGAGACAAAATAGAAGAAACCGTTCATAATTT
TCTGACCAATGAAGAATCATCAACGCTATCACTTTCTGTTCACAAAGTATGCGCAATCCACATCGGTATA
GAATATAATCGGGGATGCCTTTATCTTGAAAAAATGCACCCGCAGCTTCGCTAGTAATCAGTAAACGCGG
GAAGTGGAGTCAGGCTTTTTTTATGGAAGAGAAAATAGACACCAAAGTAGCCTTCTTCTAACCTTAACGG
ACCTACAGTGCAAAAAGTTATCAAGAGACTGCATTATAGAGCGCACAAAGGAGAAAAAAAGTAATCTAAG
ATGCTTTGTTAGAAAAATAGCGCTCTCGGGATGCATTTTTGTAGAACAAAAAAGAAGTATAGATTCTTTG
TTGGTAAAATAGCGCTCTCGCGTTGCATTTCTGTTCTGTAAAAATGCAGCTCAGATTCTTTGTTTGAAAA
ATTAGCGCTCTCGCGTTGCATTTTTGTTTTACAAAAATGAAGCACAGATTCTTCGTTGGTAAAATAGCGC
TTTCGCGTTGCATTTCTGTTCTGTAAAAATGCAGCTCAGATTCTTTGTTTGAAAAATTAGCGCTCTCGCG
TTGCATTTTTGTTCTACAAAATGAAGCACAGATGCTTCGTTGCTTGCATGCCTGCAGGTCGAGATCCGGG
ATCGAAGAAATGATGGTAAATGAAATAGGAAATCAAGGAGCATGAAGGCAAAAGACAAATATAAGGGTCG
AACGAAAAATAAAGTGAAAAGTGTTGATATGATGTATTTGGC
Features (pLannotate 1.2.2; 26 found; start..end, strand, type, name):
    633..1337    +  promoter       ADH1 promoter: S. cerevisiae ADH1; promoter for alcohol dehydrogenase 1
   1383..1402    +  CDS            SV40 NLS (fragment): nuclear localization signal of SV40 (simian virus 40) large T antigen
   1422..1446    +  protein_bind   attB1: mutant version of attB; recombination site for the Gateway® BP reaction BP Clonase™
   1449..2324    +  CDS            YG29_YEAST: Protein predicted: Swiss-Prot protein existence level 4. From Saccharomyces cerevisiae (strain ATCC 204508 / S288c) (Baker's yeast).
   2398..2422    -  protein_bind   attB2: mutant version of attB; recombination site for the Gateway® BP reaction BP Clonase™
   2436..2777    +  CDS            GAL4 activation domain: activation domain of the GAL4 transcriptional activator; Saccharomyces cerevisiae GAL4 (truncated)
   2787..2807    +  CDS            HA (fragment): HA (human influenza hemagglutinin) epitope tag
   3084..3218    +  CDS            ADH1 (fragment): ADH1_YEAST - Also known as ADC1. Experimental evidence at protein level: Swiss-Prot protein existence level 1. This isozyme preferentially catalyzes the conversion of primary unbranched alcohols to their corresponding aldehydes. Also shows activity toward secondary alcohols. From Saccharomyces cerevisiae (strain ATCC 204508 / S288c) (Baker's yeast).
   3222..3409    +  terminator     ADH1 terminator: S. cerevisiae ADH1; transcription terminator for the S. cerevisiae alcohol dehydrogenase 1 (ADH1) gene
   3526..4620    -  CDS            LEU2: 3-isopropylmalate dehydrogenase, required for leucine biosynthesis; S. cerevisiae LEU2; yeast auxotrophic marker
   4621..5026    -  promoter       LEU2 promoter: S. cerevisiae LEU2
   5092..5108    -  protein_bind   lac operator: The lac repressor binds to the lac operator to inhibit transcription in E. coli. This inhibition can be relieved by adding lactose or isopropyl-β-D-thiogalactopyranoside (IPTG). lac repressor encoded by lacI
   5116..5146    -  promoter       lac promoter: promoter for the E. coli lac operon
   5161..5182    -  protein_bind   CAP binding site: CAP binding activates transcription in the presence of cAMP. E. coli catabolite activator protein
   5195..5236    -  CDS            lacI (fragment): lac repressor; lacI; The lac repressor binds to the lac operator to inhibit transcription in E. coli. This inhibition can be relieved by adding lactose or isopropyl-β-D-thiogalactopyranoside (IPTG).
   5237..5270    -  protein_bind   loxP: Cre-mediated recombination occurs in the 8-bp core sequence (GCATACAT). Cre recombinase
   5348..5381    -  protein_bind   loxP: Cre-mediated recombination occurs in the 8-bp core sequence (GCATACAT). Cre recombinase
   5382..5438    -  CDS            lacI (fragment): lac repressor; lacI; The lac repressor binds to the lac operator to inhibit transcription in E. coli. This inhibition can be relieved by adding lactose or isopropyl-β-D-thiogalactopyranoside (IPTG).
   5621..6209    -  rep_origin     ori: high-copy-number ColE1/pMB1/pBR322/pUC origin of replication
   6380..7240    -  CDS            AmpR: β-lactamase; bla; confers resistance to ampicillin, carbenicillin, and related antibiotics
   7241..7345    -  promoter       AmpR promoter: bla
   7440..7475    +  CDS            rop (fragment): Rop protein, which maintains plasmids at low copy number; rop
   7577..7626    +  misc_feature   bom (fragment): basis of mobility region from pBR322
   7627..8791    +  rep_origin     2μ ori: yeast 2μ plasmid origin of replication
   8792..8812    -  misc_feature   MCS (fragment): pUC18/19 multiple cloning site
   8862..268     +  CDS            YO085_YEAST (across the origin): Protein predicted: Swiss-Prot protein existence level 4. From Saccharomyces cerevisiae (strain ATCC 204508 / S288c) (Baker's yeast).
