[The description below was written by a language model from this plasmid's Addgene catalogue record and pLannotate feature annotations shown in this document.]
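Description:
pCSJ392 is a yeast two-hybrid prey-type plasmid built on the pGADCg backbone, expressing the S. cerevisiae protein Gid10 (YGR066C) as a fusion with the Gal4 transcriptional activation domain placed at its C-terminus. It is an E. coli–yeast shuttle vector: a high-copy ColE1/pUC-type origin and the β-lactamase gene (ampicillin resistance) support propagation in bacteria, while the 2μ origin maintains it as a multicopy episome in yeast, with selection through the LEU2 auxotrophic marker under its own promoter.

The expression cassette is driven by the ADH1 promoter and closed by the ADH1 terminator. Downstream of the promoter, the feature table shows a partial SV40 nuclear localization signal, then the GID10 open reading frame (annotated under its Swiss-Prot name for the YGR066C product) flanked by attB1 and attB2 sites, consistent with the recorded Gateway cloning. The stop codon of GID10 was removed so translation continues through attB2 into the Gal4 activation domain, followed by a partial HA epitope annotation. The catalogue entry also lists a C-terminal 3xFLAG tag on the insert; it is not annotated in the feature table, though an unannotated gap between the end of the ORF annotation and attB2 could accommodate it. Placing the activation domain at the C-terminus leaves the rest of Gid10 preceded only by the short N-terminal vector-encoded sequence. The remaining annotations (lac promoter/operator fragments, two loxP sites, rop and bom fragments) appear to be backbone remnants with no stated role.

The stated purpose is to express Gid10 for two-hybrid interaction assays. The associated publication describes Gid10 as an alternative N-recognin of the Pro/N-degron pathway, which suggests the plasmid was used to test its binding to candidate partners or degron-bearing substrates.
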