Addgene plasmid #159722: pCSJ392
Purpose: Express Gid10 (YGR066C) in yeast two hybrid plasmid, pGADCg
Depositing lab: Alexander Varshavsky. Depositing organization: California Institute of Technology. Publication: Gid10 as an alternative N-recognin of the Pro/N-degron pathway. Melnykov A, Chen SJ, Varshavsky A. Proc Natl Acad Sci U S A. 2019 Aug 6;116(32):15914-15923. doi: 10.1073/pnas.1908304116. Epub 2019 Jul 23. PubMed 31337681.
Backbone
  Vector backbone: pGADCg
  Vector type: Yeast Expression ; Yeast two-hybrid assay
  Selectable markers: LEU2
Growth in bacteria
  Bacterial resistance: Ampicillin, 100 μg/mL
  Growth temperature: 37°C
  Growth strain: DH5alpha
  Copy number: High Copy
Gene/Insert
  Gene/Insert name: GID10
  Species: S. cerevisiae (budding yeast)
  Mutation: remove stop codon
  Entrez Gene: GID10 (a.k.a. YGR066C)
  Promoter: ADH1
  Tag / fusion protein: 3xflag (C terminal on insert); Gal4AD (C terminal on backbone)
  Cloning method: Gateway Cloning
  Sequencing primers: 5′ n/a; 3′ n/a
Terms and licenses: Academic/Nonprofit Terms; Industry Terms: Not Available to Industry
How to cite: pCSJ392 was a gift from Alexander Varshavsky (Addgene plasmid # 159722 ; http://n2t.net/addgene:159722 ; RRID:Addgene_159722)
